>Addgene plasmid #163714 | EC0_2_VP64 | addgene full sequence | sequence record 346735 | Addgene NGS Result
GACCAGACCAATAAAAAACGCCCGGCGGCAACCGAGCGTTCTGAACAAATCCAGATGGAGTTCTGAGGTC
ATTACTGGATCTATCAACAGGAGTCCAAGCGAGCTCGATATCAAATTACGCCCCGCCCTGCCACTCATCG
CAGTACTGTTGTAATTCATTAAGCATTCTGCCGACATGGAAGCCATCACAAACGGCATGATGAACCTGAA
TCGCCAGCGGCATCAGCACCTTGTCGCCTTGCGTATAATATTTGCCCATGGTGAAAACGGGGGCGAAGAA
GTTGTCCATATTGGCCACGTTTAAATCAAAACTGGTGAAACTCACCCAGGGATTGGCTGAAACGAAAAAC
ATATTCTCAATAAACCCTTTAGGGAAATAGGCCAGGTTTTCACCGTAACACGCCACATCTTGCGAATATA
TGTGTAGAAACTGCCGGAAATCGTCGTGGTATTCACTCCAGAGCGATGAAAACGTTTCAGTTTGCTCATG
GAAAACGGTGTAACAAGGGTGAACACTATCCCATATCACCAGCTCACCGTCTTTCATTGCCATACGAAAT
TCCGGATGAGCATTCATCAGGCGGGCAAGAATGTGAATAAAGGCCGGATAAAACTTGTGCTTATTTTTCT
TTACGGTCTTTAAAAAGGCCGTAATATCCAGCTGAACGGTCTGGTTATAGGTACATTGAGCAACTGACTG
AAATGCCTCAAAATGTTCTTTACGATGCCATTGGGATATATCAACGGTGGTATATCCAGTGATTTTTTTC
TCCATTTTAGCTTCCTTAGCTCCTGAAAATCTCGATAACTCAAAAAATACGCCCGGTAGTGATCTTATTT
CATTATGGTGAAAGTTGGAACCTCTTACGTGCCCGATCAATCATGACCAAAATCCCTTAACGTGAGTTTT
CGTTCCACTGAGCGTCAGACCCCGTAGAAAAGATCAAAGGATCTTCTTGAGATCCTTTTTTTCTGCGCGT
AATCTGCTGCTTGCAAACAAAAAAACCACCGCTACCAGCGGTGGTTTGTTTGCCGGATCAAGAGCTACCA
ACTCTTTTTCCGAAGGTAACTGGCTTCAGCAGAGCGCAGATACCAAATACTGTTCTTCTAGTGTAGCCGT
AGTTAGGCCACCACTTCAAGAACTCTGTAGCACCGCCTACATACCTCGCTCTGCTAATCCTGTTACCAGT
GGCTGCTGCCAGTGGCGATAAGTCGTGTCTTACCGGGTTGGACTCAAGACGATAGTTACCGGATAAGGCG
CAGCGGTCGGGCTGAACGGGGGGTTCGTGCACACAGCCCAGCTTGGAGCGAACGACCTACACCGAACTGA
GATACCTACAGCGTGAGCTATGAGAAAGCGCCACGCTTCCCGAAGGGAGAAAGGCGGACAGGTATCCGGT
AAGCGGCAGGGTCGGAACAGGAGAGCGCACGAGGGAGCTTCCAGGGGGAAACGCCTGGTATCTTTATAGT
CCTGTCGGGTTTCGCCACCTCTGACTTGAGCGTCGATTTTTGTGATGCTCGTCAGGGGGGCGGAGCCTAT
GGAAAAACGCCAGCAACGCGGCCTTTTTACGGTTCCTGGCCTTTTGCTGGCCTTTTGCTCACATGTTCTT
TCCTGCGTTATCCCCTGATTCTGTGGATAACCGTAGTCGGTCTCAATCCGACGCATTGGACGATTTTGAT
CTGGATATGCTGGGAAGTGACGCCCTCGATGATTTTGACCTTGACATGCTTGGTTCGGATGCCCTTGATG
ACTTTGACCTCGACATGCTCGGCAGTGACGCCCTTGATGATTTCGACCTGGACATGCTGATTCCGAAAAA
GAAACGCAAAGTTTAACTCGAGTGGCTGA
Features (pLannotate 1.2.2; 5 found; start..end, strand, type, name):
     11..45      -  terminator     lambda t0 terminator: minimal transcription terminator from phage lambda (Scholtissek and Grosse, 1987)
    119..775     -  CDS            cat: CAT_ECOLX - Experimental evidence at protein level: Swiss-Prot protein existence level 1. This enzyme is an effector of chloramphenicol resistance in bacteria. From Escherichia coli. This protein is used as a marker in many commonly used cloning vectors, such as pACYC184.
    776..873     -  promoter       cat promoter: promoter of the E. coli cat gene encoding chloramphenicol acetyltransferase
    957..1545    +  rep_origin     ori: high-copy-number ColE1/pMB1/pBR322/pUC origin of replication
   1780..1796    +  CDS            VP96 (fragment): 6 tandem repeats of the minimal activation domain of herpes simplex virus VP16 (Cheng et al., 2013)
