[The description below was written by a language model from this plasmid's Addgene catalogue record and pLannotate feature annotations shown in this document.]
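Description:
EC0_2_VP64 is a small (1,849 bp) level 0 part plasmid built in the MoClo Yeast Toolkit (YTK) entry backbone, holding a Type 4a part for hierarchical Golden Gate assembly. It is an E. coli storage vector rather than an expression construct. It is propagated through a ColE1/pMB1-family origin of replication and selected with chloramphenicol via the cat gene, which is driven by its native promoter and followed by a lambda t0 terminator. The feature annotation describes the origin as a high-copy type, whereas the catalogue entry lists the plasmid as low copy, and the record does not resolve this discrepancy.

The payload is a 174 bp insert encoding VP64, a tetrameric repeat of the minimal activation domain of herpes simplex virus VP16, joined to an SV40 nuclear localization signal. The automated annotation picks up only a short fragment of this region, labelled as a match to the related VP96 repeat. This is consistent with a repetitive VP16-derived sequence, but it means the feature table does not delineate the full insert or the NLS. No yeast promoter, terminator, marker or origin is present, as expected for a part plasmid. In the YTK scheme a Type 4a part sits immediately downstream of a coding sequence, so it serves as a C-terminal fusion module, and it is combined with promoter, coding and terminator parts to form a transcription unit.

According to the associated work, the part belongs to a CRISPR activation and interference toolkit for an industrial Saccharomyces cerevisiae strain. There, a nuclear-targeted VP64 domain would typically be fused to a DNA-targeting protein to activate transcription of chosen genes.
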