Addgene plasmid #163714: EC0_2_VP64
Purpose: Plasmid encoding VP64 - SV40 NLS as a Type 4a part to be used in the Dueber YTK system (MoClo kit)
Depositing lab: Yvonne Nygård. Depositing organization: Chalmers University of Technology. Publication: A CRISPR activation and interference toolkit for industrial Saccharomyces cerevisiae strain KE6-12. Camara E, Lenitz I, Nygard Y. Sci Rep. 2020 Sep 3;10(1):14605. doi: 10.1038/s41598-020-71648-w. PubMed 32884066.
Backbone
  Vector backbone: MoClo-YTK
  Total vector size (bp): 1849
  Vector type: Synthetic Biology ; Moclo vector level 0 (type 4a)
Growth in bacteria
  Bacterial resistance: Chloramphenicol, 25 μg/mL
  Growth temperature: 37°C
  Growth strain: DH5alpha
  Copy number: Low Copy
Gene/Insert
  Gene/Insert name: VP64 + SV40 NLS (alt name: Tetrameric repeat of the minimal activation domain of herpes simplex virus VP16 + SV40 nuclear localization signal)
  Insert size (bp): 174
  Cloning method: Unknown
  Sequencing primers: 5′ Golden Gate Assembly
Terms and licenses: Academic/Nonprofit Terms; Industry Terms: Not Available to Industry
How to cite: EC0_2_VP64 was a gift from Yvonne Nygård (Addgene plasmid # 163714 ; http://n2t.net/addgene:163714 ; RRID:Addgene_163714)
