>Addgene plasmid #163714 | EC0_2_VP64 | depositor partial sequence | sequence record 327593 | VP64+SV40 NLS sequence
GACGCATTGGACGATTTTGATCTGGATATGCTGGGAAGTGACGCCCTCGATGATTTTGACCTTGACATGC
TTGGTTCGGATGCCCTTGATGACTTTGACCTCGACATGCTCGGCAGTGACGCCCTTGATGATTTCGACCT
GGACATGCTGATTCCGAAAAAGAAACGCAAAGTT
